Addgene plasmid #233977: makeTCR_Hs.TRAV38-2/DV8
Purpose: Hs TRAV gene for makeTCR assembly
Depositing lab: Michael Platten. Depositing organization: Deutsches Krebsforschungszentrum (DKFZ). Publication: makeTCR: A Modular Platform for Rapid, Flexible, Scalable, Single-Step T Cell Receptor Synthesis. Hamberger M, Neuhoff M-T, Pietrantonio SV, Boschert T, Maldonado Torres C, Errerd A, Tan CL, Lindner JM, Platten M, Green EW. bioRxiv 2025.04.27.647198 10.1101/2025.04.27.647198.
Backbone
  Vector backbone: pmakeTCR
  Backbone manufacturer: custom
  Backbone size w/o insert (bp): 1710
  Vector type: Synthetic Biology
Growth in bacteria
  Bacterial resistance: Chloramphenicol, 25 μg/mL
  Growth temperature: 37°C
  Growth strain: DH5alpha
  Copy number: High Copy
Gene/Insert
  Gene/Insert name: TRAV38-2/DV8 (alt name: ENSG00000211817)
  Species: H. sapiens (human)
  Insert size (bp): 337
  Entrez Gene: TRAV38-2DV8 (a.k.a. TCRAV14S1, TRAV382DV8, hADV38S2)
  Promoter: n/a
  Cloning method: Restriction Enzyme; 5′ cloning site GATG (not destroyed); 3′ cloning site CTGT (not destroyed)
  Sequencing primers: 5′ M13 (-21) Forward; 3′ M13 Reverse
Resource information
  A portion of this plasmid was derived from a plasmid made by: synthetic
Terms and licenses: Academic/Nonprofit Terms; Industry Terms: Not Available to Industry
Depositor comments: Please visit https://doi.org/10.1101/2025.04.27.647198 for bioRxiv preprint.
How to cite: makeTCR_Hs.TRAV38-2/DV8 was a gift from Michael Platten (Addgene plasmid # 233977 ; http://n2t.net/addgene:233977 ; RRID:Addgene_233977)
