[The description below was written by a language model from this plasmid's Addgene catalogue record and pLannotate feature annotations shown in this document.]
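Description:
makeTCR_Hs.TRAV38-2/DV8 is a small bacterial part-donor plasmid (about 2.0 kb in the sequenced record) from the makeTCR modular toolkit, a synthetic-biology platform for single-step assembly of T cell receptor coding sequences. It is built on the custom, minimal pmakeTCR backbone, which carries little beyond what is needed for propagation in E. coli. This consists of a high-copy ColE1/pUC-type origin of replication and a chloramphenicol acetyltransferase (cat) gene driven by its native cat promoter, giving chloramphenicol selection. Short transcription terminators (tonB, T7Te and T3Te) flank the marker and origin, presumably insulating the stored part from read-through transcription. A very short residual lacZα fragment is also annotated, which together with the M13 forward and reverse sequencing sites reflects standard cloning-vector heritage rather than a functional reporter.

The payload is a synthetic 337 bp segment encoding the human T cell receptor alpha variable gene TRAV38-2/DV8. The annotation tool matches it to a fragment of a TCR alpha chain from a known MR1-restricted clonotype simply because that receptor uses the same V gene; the plasmid holds only the V segment, not a complete chain. No promoter drives the insert, so it is not expressed from this vector. The segment is bounded by defined four-base junctions that are preserved after cloning, consistent with overhang-directed modular assembly, although the record does not name the enzyme used. In use, this V-gene module would be combined with other makeTCR parts to assemble a full TCR in a destination vector; the identity of those companion parts and of the destination vector is not given in the record.
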