Features (pLannotate 1.2.2; 8 found; start..end, strand, type, name):
      9..344     +  CDS            TRA (fragment): TRAR2_HUMAN - Experimental evidence at protein level: Swiss-Prot protein existence level 1. The alpha chain of TRAV38-2DV8*01J31*01C*01/TRBV25- 1*01J2S3*01C2*01 alpha-beta T cell receptor (TR) clonotype that displays pan-cancer cell recognition via the invariant MR1 molecule. On CD8-positive T cell clone MC.7.G5, likely recognizes tumor-specific or -associated metabolite(s) essential for cancer cell survival, triggering killing of many cancer cell types including lung, melanoma, leukemia, colon, breast, prostate, bone and ovarian cancer cells. Mediates cancer cell cytotoxicity in an HLA-indepe
    432..463     +  terminator     tonB terminator: bidirectional E. coli tonB-P14 transcription terminator
    464..566     +  promoter       cat promoter: promoter of the E. coli cat gene encoding chloramphenicol acetyltransferase
    567..1223    +  CDS            cat: CAT_ECOLX - Experimental evidence at protein level: Swiss-Prot protein existence level 1. This enzyme is an effector of chloramphenicol resistance in bacteria. From Escherichia coli. This protein is used as a marker in many commonly used cloning vectors, such as pACYC184.
   1250..1277    +  terminator     T7Te terminator: phage T7 early transcription terminator
   1289..1876    -  rep_origin     ori: high-copy-number ColE1/pMB1/pBR322/pUC origin of replication
   1898..1927    -  terminator     T3Te terminator: phage T3 early transcription terminator
   1999..2018    -  CDS            lacZα (fragment): LacZα fragment of β-galactosidase; lacZ fragment
>Addgene plasmid #233977 | makeTCR_Hs.TRAV38-2/DV8 | addgene full sequence | sequence record 468299 | Addgene NGS Result
CGTCTCAGATGGCATGCCCTGGCTTCCTGTGGGCACTTGTGATCTCCACCTGTCTTGAATTTAGCATGGC
TCAGACAGTCACTCAGTCTCAACCAGAGATGTCTGTGCAGGAGGCAGAAACCGTGACCCTGAGCTGCACA
TATGACACCAGTGAGAGTGATTATTATTTATTCTGGTACAAGCAGCCTCCCAGCAGGCAGATGATTCTCG
TTATTCGCCAAGAAGCTTATAAGCAACAGAATGCAACAGAGAATCGTTTCTCTGTGAACTTCCAGAAAGC
AGCCAAATCCTTCAGTCTCAAGATCTCAGACTCACAGCTGGGGGATGCCGCGATGTATTTCTGTTGAGAC
GCAGGGAAGATGGCCGCGAAGAAAACGTCATAGCTGTTTCCTGACTGACCATTTAAATCATACCTGACCT
CCATAGCAGAAAGTCAAAAGCCTCCGACCGGAGGCTTTTGACTTGATCGGCACGTAAGAGGTTCCAACTT
TCACCATAATGAAATAAGATCACTACCGGGCGTATTTTTTGAGTTATCGAGATTTTCAGGAGCTAAGGAA
GCTAAAATGGAGAAAAAAATCACTGGATATACCACCGTTGATATATCCCAATGGCATCGTAAAGAACATT
TTGAGGCATTTCAGTCAGTTGCTCAATGTACCTATAACCAGACCGTTCAGCTGGATATTACGGCCTTTTT
AAAGACCGTAAAGAAAAATAAGCACAAGTTTTATCCGGCCTTTATTCACATTCTTGCCCGCCTGATGAAT
GCTCATCCGGAATTTCGTATGGCAATGAAAGACGGTGAGCTGGTGATATGGGATAGTGTTCACCCTTGTT
ACACCGTTTTCCATGAGCAAACTGAAACGTTTTCATCGCTCTGGAGTGAATACCACGACGATTTCCGGCA
GTTTCTACACATATATTCGCAAGATGTGGCGTGTTACGGTGAAAACCTGGCCTATTTCCCTAAAGGGTTT
ATTGAGAATATGTTTTTTGTCTCAGCCAATCCCTGGGTGAGTTTCACCAGTTTTGATTTAAACGTGGCCA
ATATGGACAACTTCTTCGCCCCCGTTTTCACCATGGGCAAATATTATACGCAAGGCGACAAGGTGCTGAT
GCCGCTGGCGATTCAGGTTCATCATGCCGTTTGTGATGGCTTCCATGTCGGCAGAATGCTTAATGAATTA
CAACAGTACTGCGATGAGTGGCAGGGCGGGGCGTAATGAGGGCCCAAATGTAATCACCTGGCTCACCTTC
GGGTGGGCCTTTCTGCGTTGCTGGCGTTTTTCCATAGGCTCCGCCCCCCTGACGAGCATCACAAAAATCG
ATGCTCAAGTCAGAGGTGGCGAAACCCGACAGGACTATAAAGATACCAGGCGTTTCCCCCTGGAAGCTCC
CTCGTGCGCTCTCCTGTTCCGACCCTGCCGCTTACCGGATACCTGTCCGCCTTTCTCCCTTCGGGAAGCG
TGGCGCTTTCTCATAGCTCACGCTGTAGGTATCTCAGTTCGGTGTAGGTCGTTCGCTCCAAGCTGGGCTG
TGTGCACGAACCCCCCGTTCAGCCCGACCGCTGCGCCTTATCCGGTAACTATCGTCTTGAGTCCAACCCG
GTAAGACACGACTTATCGCCACTGGCAGCAGCCACTGGTAACAGGATTAGCAGAGCGAGGTATGTAGGCG
GTGCTACAGAGTTCTTGAAGTGGTGGCCTAACTACGGCTACACTAGAAGAACAGTATTTGGTATCTGCGC
TCTGCTGAAGCCAGTTACCTCGGAAAAAGAGTTGGTAGCTCTTGATCCGGCAAACAAACCACCGCTGGTA
GCGGTGGTTTTTTTGTTTGCAAGCAGCAGATTACGCGCAGAAAAAAAGGATCTCAAGAAGATCCTTTGAT
TTTCTACCGAAGAAAGGCCCACCCGTGAAGGTGAGCCAGTGAGTTGATTGCAGTCCAGTTACGCTGGAGT
CTGAGGCTCGTCCTGAATGATATCAAGCTTGAATTCGTTTGTAAAACGACGGCCAGTGCTAACCGTATCG
CATTGGCCATACCTACA
